Addgene plasmid #135996: pci-EGFP-UPF1-DEAA
Purpose: DEAA UPF1 inserted with GFP tagged on the N-terminus used to stably integrate into cells
Depositing lab: Anthony Leung. Depositing organization: Johns Hopkins School of Public Health. Publication: Structure-Mediated RNA Decay by UPF1 and G3BP1. Fischer JW, Busa VF, Shao Y, Leung AKL. Mol Cell. 2020 Apr 2;78(1):70-84.e6. doi: 10.1016/j.molcel.2020.01.021. Epub 2020 Feb 3. PubMed 32017897.
Backbone
  Vector backbone: pCI-neo
  Vector type: Mammalian Expression
Growth in bacteria
  Bacterial resistance: Ampicillin, 100 μg/mL
  Growth temperature: 37°C
  Growth strain: DH5alpha
  Copy number: Unknown
Gene/Insert
  Gene/Insert name: UPF1
  Mutation: DE647AA
  Tag / fusion protein: EGFP (N terminal on insert)
Terms and licenses: Academic/Nonprofit Terms; Industry Terms: Not Available to Industry
How to cite: pci-EGFP-UPF1-DEAA was a gift from Anthony Leung (Addgene plasmid # 135996 ; http://n2t.net/addgene:135996 ; RRID:Addgene_135996)
