[The description below was written by a language model from this plasmid's Addgene catalogue record and pLannotate feature annotations shown in this document.]
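Description:
pci-EGFP-UPF1-DEAA is a mammalian expression plasmid of about 10.3 kb built on the pCI-neo backbone. It encodes human UPF1, the RNA-dependent helicase and ATPase central to nonsense-mediated mRNA decay, fused at its N-terminus to EGFP. The UPF1 coding sequence carries the DE647AA substitution, in which an adjacent aspartate–glutamate pair is replaced by two alanines. The record does not state the functional consequence of this change, although the "DEAA" name and the position within a helicase suggest a mutant intended to disrupt catalytic activity. The fusion is transcribed from the human cytomegalovirus immediate early enhancer and promoter. A chimeric β-globin/immunoglobulin heavy chain intron lies upstream of the open reading frame and generally improves expression, and a T7 promoter sits just before EGFP. An SV40 polyadenylation signal is annotated downstream of the insert, though the table lists it on the opposite strand.

In E. coli the plasmid is maintained through a high-copy ColE1/pUC-type origin and selected with ampicillin via β-lactamase. Two f1 origins are annotated, along with assorted lac-derived fragments (lac promoter and operator, lacZα and lacI pieces) and a second T7 promoter, which look like remnants of cloning vector sequence rather than functional payload. For mammalian selection, an SV40 enhancer/early promoter drives the neomycin phosphotransferase gene, followed by a synthetic poly(A) signal. This allows G418-type selection of cells that have taken up the DNA. That arrangement fits the stated purpose of generating cell lines with stably integrated GFP-tagged mutant UPF1. In such lines the fluorescent tag allows the protein to be visualised or captured, for example alongside wild-type UPF1 in studies of RNA decay.
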