Features (pLannotate 1.2.2; 26 found; start..end, strand, type, name):
    113..492     +  enhancer       CMV enhancer: human cytomegalovirus immediate early enhancer
    494..693     +  promoter       CMV promoter: human cytomegalovirus (CMV) immediate early promoter
    863..995     +  intron         chimeric intron: chimera between introns from human β-globin and immunoglobulin heavy chain genes
   1040..1058    +  promoter       T7 promoter: promoter for bacteriophage T7 RNA polymerase
   1080..1796    +  CDS            EGFP: EGFP is a basic (constitutively fluorescent) green fluorescent protein published in 1996, derived from Aequorea victoria. It is reported to be a rapidly-maturing weak dimer with moderate acid sensitivity.
   1797..5150    +  CDS            UPF1: RENT1_HUMAN - Also known as KIAA0221, RENT1. Experimental evidence at protein level: Swiss-Prot protein existence level 1. RNA-dependent helicase and ATPase required for nonsense- mediated decay (NMD) of mRNAs containing premature stop codons. Is recruited to mRNAs upon translation termination and undergoes a cycle of phosphorylation and dephosphorylation; its phosphorylation appears to be a key step in NMD. Recruited by release factors to stalled ribosomes together with the SMG1C protein kinase complex to form the transient SURF (SMG1-UPF1-eRF1-eRF3) complex. In EJC-dependent NMD, the SURF co
   5200..5217    -  promoter       T3 promoter (fragment): promoter for bacteriophage T3 RNA polymerase
   5235..5356    -  polyA_signal   SV40 poly(A) signal: SV40 polyadenylation signal
   5379..5447    -  CDS            large T antigen (fragment): large T antigen from SV40 (simian virus 40)
   5471..5538    +  CDS            lacZα (fragment): LacZα fragment of β-galactosidase; lacZ fragment
   5542..5970    +  rep_origin     f1 ori (sequence partly withheld): f1 bacteriophage origin of replication; arrow indicates direction of (+) strand synthesis
   5998..6049    -  misc_feature   bom (fragment): basis of mobility region from pBR322
   6114..6471    +  promoter       SV40 promoter: SV40 enhancer and early promoter
   6522..7313    +  CDS            neo: KKA2_KLEPN - Also known as kan, nptII. Experimental evidence at protein level: Swiss-Prot protein existence level 1. Resistance to kanamycin, neomycin, paromomycin, ribostamycin, butirosin and gentamicin B. From Klebsiella pneumoniae.
   7380..7428    +  polyA_signal   poly(A) signal: synthetic polyadenylation signal
   7450..7474    +  promoter       SRα promoter (fragment): hybrid promoter consisting of the SV40 early promoter plus part of the long terminal repeat of human T-lymphotrophic virus 1
   7504..7522    -  promoter       T7 promoter: promoter for bacteriophage T7 RNA polymerase
   7560..7576    -  protein_bind   lac operator: The lac repressor binds to the lac operator to inhibit transcription in E. coli. This inhibition can be relieved by adding lactose or isopropyl-β-D-thiogalactopyranoside (IPTG). lac repressor encoded by lacI
   7584..7614    -  promoter       lac promoter: promoter for the E. coli lac operon
   7629..7650    -  protein_bind   CAP binding site: CAP binding activates transcription in the presence of cAMP. E. coli catabolite activator protein
   7663..7755    -  CDS            lacI (fragment): lac repressor; lacI; The lac repressor binds to the lac operator to inhibit transcription in E. coli. This inhibition can be relieved by adding lactose or isopropyl-β-D-thiogalactopyranoside (IPTG).
   7938..8526    -  rep_origin     ori: high-copy-number ColE1/pMB1/pBR322/pUC origin of replication
   8697..9557    -  CDS            AmpR: β-lactamase; bla; confers resistance to ampicillin, carbenicillin, and related antibiotics
   9558..9662    -  promoter       AmpR promoter: bla
   9689..10117   +  rep_origin     f1 ori (sequence partly withheld): f1 bacteriophage origin of replication; arrow indicates direction of (+) strand synthesis
  10148..10302   -  CDS            lacZα (fragment): LacZα fragment of β-galactosidase; lacZ fragment
>Addgene plasmid #135996 | pci-EGFP-UPF1-DEAA | addgene full sequence | sequence record 356181 | Addgene NGS Result
GTCATTGGTTATATAGCATAAATCAATATTGGCTATTGGCCATTGCATACGTTGTATCTATATCATAATA
TGTACATTTATATTGGCTCATGTCCAATATGACCGCCATGTTGACATTGATTATTGACTAGTTATTAATA
GTAATCAATTACGGGGTCATTAGTTCATAGCCCATATATGGAGTTCCGCGTTACATAACTTACGGTAAAT
GGCCCGCCTGGCTGACCGCCCAACGACCCCCGCCCATTGACGTCAATAATGACGTATGTTCCCATAGTAA
CGCCAATAGGGACTTTCCATTGACGTCAATGGGTGGAGTATTTACGGTAAACTGCCCACTTGGCAGTACA
TCAAGTGTATCATATGCCAAGTCCGCCCCCTATTGACGTCAATGACGGTAAATGGCCCGCCTGGCATTAT
GCCCAGTACATGACCTTACGGGACTTTCCTACTTGGCAGTACATCTACGTATTAGTCATCGCTATTACCA
TGGTGATGCGGTTTTGGCAGTACACCAATGGGCGTGGATAGCGGTTTGACTCACGGGGATTTCCAAGTCT
CCACCCCATTGACGTCAATGGGAGTTTGTTTTGGCACCAAAATCAACGGGACTTTCCAAAATGTCGTAAT
AACCCCGCCCCGTTGACGCAAATGGGCGGTAGGCGTGTACGGTGGGAGGTCTATATAAGCAGAGCTCGTT
TAGTGAACCGTCAGAATTGATCTACCATGAGCTTTATTGCGGTAGTTTATCACAGTTAAATTGCTAACGC
AGTCAGTGCTTCTGACACAACAGTCTCGAACTTAAGCTGCAGTGACTCTCTTAAGGTAGCCTTGCAGAAG
TTGGTCGTGAGGCACTGGGCAGGTAAGTATCAAGGTTACAAGACAGGTTTAAGGAGACCAATAGAAACTG
GGCTTGTCGAGACAGAGAAGACTCTTGCGTTTCTGATAGGCACCTATTGGTCTTACTGACATCCACTTTG
CCTTTCTCTCCACAGGTGTCCACTCCCAGTTCAATTACAGCTCTTAAGGCTAGAGTACTTAATACGACTC
ACTATAGGCTAGCGCTACCGGTCGCCACCATGGTGAGCAAGGGCGAGGAGCTGTTCACCGGGGTGGTGCC
CATCCTGGTCGAGCTGGACGGCGACGTAAACGGCCACAAGTTCAGCGTGTCCGGCGAGGGCGAGGGCGAT
GCCACCTACGGCAAGCTGACCCTGAAGTTCATCTGCACCACCGGCAAGCTGCCCGTGCCCTGGCCCACCC
TCGTGACCACCCTGACCTACGGCGTGCAGTGCTTCAGCCGCTACCCCGACCACATGAAGCAGCACGACTT
CTTCAAGTCCGCCATGCCCGAAGGCTACGTCCAGGAGCGCACCATCTTCTTCAAGGACGACGGCAACTAC
AAGACCCGCGCCGAGGTGAAGTTCGAGGGCGACACCCTGGTGAACCGCATCGAGCTGAAGGGCATCGACT
TCAAGGAGGACGGCAACATCCTGGGGCACAAGCTGGAGTACAACTACAACAGCCACAACGTCTATATCAT
GGCCGACAAGCAGAAGAACGGCATCAAGGTGAACTTCAAGATCCGCCACAACATCGAGGACGGCAGCGTG
CAGCTCGCCGACCACTACCAGCAGAACACCCCCATCGGCGACGGCCCCGTGCTGCTGCCCGACAACCACT
ACCTGAGCACCCAGTCCGCCCTGAGCAAAGACCCCAACGAGAAGCGCGATCACATGGTCCTGCTGGAGTT
CGTGACCGCCGCCGGGATCACTCTCGGCATGGACGAGCTGTACAAGCTTAGCGTGGAGGCGTACGGGCCC
AGCTCGCAGACTCTCACTTTCCTGGACACGGAGGAGGCCGAGCTGCTTGGCGCCGACACACAGGGCTCCG
AGTTCGAGTTCACCGACTTTACTCTTCCTAGCCAGACGCAGACGCCCCCCGGCGGCCCCGGCGGCCCGGG
CGGTGGCGGCGCGGGAGGCCCGGGCGGCGCGGGCGCGGGCGCTGCGGCGGGACAGCTCGACGCGCAGGTT
GGGCCCGAAGGCATCCTGCAGAACGGGGCTGTGGACGACAGTGTAGCCAAGACCAGCCAGTTGTTGGCTG
AGTTGAACTTCGAGGAAGATGAAGAAGACACCTATTACACGAAGGACCTCCCCATACACGCCTGCAGTTA
CTGTGGAATACACGATCCTGCCTGCGTGGTTTACTGTAATACCAGCAAGAAGTGGTTCTGCAACGGACGT
GGAAATACTTCTGGCAGCCACATTGTAAATCACCTTGTGAGGGCAAAATGCAAAGAGGTGACCCTGCACA
AGGACGGGCCCCTGGGGGAGACAGTCCTGGAGTGCTACAACTGCGGCTGTCGCAACGTCTTCCTCCTCGG
CTTCATCCCGGCCAAAGCTGACTCAGTGGTGGTGCTGCTGTGCAGGCAGCCCTGTGCCAGCCAGAGCAGC
CTCAAGGACATCAACTGGGACAGCTCGCAGTGGCAGCCGCTGATCCAGGACCGCTGCTTCCTGTCCTGGC
TGGTCAAGATCCCCTCCGAGCAGGAGCAGCTGCGGGCACGCCAGATCACGGCACAGCAGATCAACAAGCT
GGAGGAGCTGTGGAAGGAAAACCCTTCTGCCACGCTGGAGGACCTGGAGAAGCCGGGGGTGGACGAGGAG
CCGCAGCATGTCCTCCTGCGGTACGAGGACGCCTACCAGTACCAGAACATATTCGGGCCCCTGGTCAAGC
TGGAGGCCGACTACGACAAGAAGCTGAAGGAGTCCCAGACTCAAGATAACATCACTGTCAGGTGGGACCT
GGGCCTTAACAAGAAGAGAATCGCCTACTTCACTTTGCCCAAGACTGACTCTGACATGCGGCTCATGCAG
GGGGATGAGATATGCCTGCGGTACAAAGGGGACCTTGCGCCCCTGTGGAAAGGGATCGGCCACGTCATCA
AGGTCCCTGATAATTATGGCGATGAGATCGCCATTGAGCTGCGGAGCAGCGTGGGTGCACCTGTGGAGGT
GACTCACAACTTCCAGGTGGATTTTGTGTGGAAGTCGACCTCCTTTGACAGGATGCAGAGCGCATTGAAA
ACGTTTGCCGTGGATGAGACCTCGGTGTCTGGCTACATCTACCACAAGCTGTTGGGCCACGAGGTGGAGG
ACGTAATCATCAAGTGCCAGCTGCCCAAGCGCTTCACGGCGCAGGGCCTCCCCGACCTCAACCACTCCCA
GGTTTATGCCGTGAAGACTGTGCTGCAAAGACCACTGAGCCTGATCCAGGGCCCGCCAGGCACGGGGAAG
ACGGTGACGTCGGCCACCATCGTCTACCACCTGGCCCGGCAAGGCAACGGGCCGGTGCTGGTGTGTGCTC
CGAGCAACATCGCCGTGGACCAGCTAACGGAGAAGATCCACCAGACGGGGCTAAAGGTCGTGCGCCTCTG
CGCCAAGAGCCGTGAGGCCATCGACTCCCCGGTGTCTTTTCTGGCCCTGCACAACCAGATCAGGAACATG
GACAGCATGCCTGAGCTGCAGAAGCTGCAGCAGCTGAAAGACGAGACTGGGGAGCTGTCGTCTGCCGACG
AGAAGCGGTACCGGGCCTTGAAGCGCACCGCAGAGAGAGAGCTGCTGATGAACGCAGATGTCATCTGCTG
CACATGTGTGGGCGCCGGTGACCCGAGGCTGGCCAAGATGCAGTTCCGCTCCATTTTAATCGCCGCAAGC
ACCCAGGCCACCGAGCCGGAGTGCATGGTTCCCGTGGTCCTCGGGGCCAAGCAGCTGATCCTTGTAGGCG
ACCACTGCCAGCTGGGCCCAGTGGTGATGTGCAAGAAGGCGGCCAAGGCCGGGCTGTCACAGTCGCTCTT
CGAGCGCCTGGTGGTGCTGGGCATCCGGCCCATCCGCCTGCAGGTCCAGTACCGGATGCACCCTGCACTC
AGCGCCTTCCCATCCAACATCTTCTACGAGGGCTCCCTCCAGAATGGTGTCACTGCAGCGGATCGTGTGA
AGAAGGGATTTGACTTCCAGTGGCCCCAACCCGATAAACCGATGTTCTTCTACGTGACCCAGGGCCAAGA
GGAGATTGCCAGCTCGGGCACCTCCTACCTGAACAGGACCGAGGCTGCGAACGTGGAGAAGATCACCACG
AAGTTGCTGAAGGCAGGCGCCAAGCCGGACCAGATTGGCATCATCACGCCCTACGAGGGCCAGCGCTCCT
ACCTGGTGCAGTACATGCAGTTCAGCGGCTCCCTGCACACCAAGCTCTACCAGGAGGTGGAGATCGCCAG
TGTGGACGCCTTTCAGGGACGCGAGAAGGACTTCATCATCCTGTCCTGTGTGCGGGCCAACGAGCACCAA
GGCATTGGCTTTTTAAATGACCCCAGGCGTCTGAACGTGGCCCTGACCAGAGCAAGGTATGGCGTCATCA
TTGTGGGCAACCCGAAGGCACTATCAAAGCAGCCGCTCTGGAACCACCTGCTGAACTACTATAAGGAGCA
GAAGGTGCTGGTGGAGGGGCCGCTCAACAACCTGCGTGAGAGCCTCATGCAGTTCAGCAAGCCACGGAAG
CTGGTCAACACTATCAACCCGGGAGCCCGCTTCATGACCACAGCCATGTATGATGCCCGGGAGGCCATCA
TCCCAGGCTCCGTCTATGATCGGAGCAGCCAGGGCCGGCCTTCCAGCATGTACTTCCAGACCCATGACCA
GATTGGCATGATCAGTGCCGGCCCTAGCCACGTGGCTGCCATGAACATTCCCATCCCCTTCAACCTGGTC
ATGCCACCCATGCCACCGCCTGGCTATTTTGGACAAGCCAACGGGCCTGCTGCAGGGCGAGGCACCCCGA
AAGGCAAGACTGGTCGTGGGGGACGCCAGAAGAACCGCTTTGGGCTTCCTGGACCCAGCCAGACTAACCT
CCCCAACAGCCAAGCCAGCCAGGATGTGGCGTCACAGCCCTTCTCTCAGGGCGCCCTGACGCAGGGCTAC
ATCTCCATGAGCCAGCCTTCCCAGATGAGCCAGCCCGGCCTCTCCCAGCCGGAGCTGTCCCAGGACAGTT
ACCTTGGTGACGAGTTTAAATCACAAATCGACGTGGCGCTCTCACAGGACTCCACGTACCAGGGAGAGCG
GGCTTACCAGCATGGCGGGGTGACGGGGCTGTCCCAGTATTAAAAGGTGGCGGCGGAAGAGCTAAAGAGT
CGACCCGGGCGGCCGCTTCCCTTTAGTGAGGGTTAATGCTTCGAGCAGACATGATAAGATACATTGATGA
GTTTGGACAAACCACAACTAGAATGCAGTGAAAAAAATGCTTTATTTGTGAAATTTGTGATGCTATTGCT
TTATTTGTAACCATTATAAGCTGCAATAAACAAGTTAACAACAACAATTGCATTCATTTTATGTTTCAGG
TTCAGGGGGAGATGTGGGAGGTTTTTTAAAGCAAGTAAAACCTCTACAAATGTGGTAAAATCCGATAAGG
ATCGATCCGGGCTGGCGTAATAGCGAAGAGGCCCGCACCGATCGCCCTTCCCAACAGTTGCGCAGCCTGA
ATGGCGAATGG
[124 nt withheld, positions 5542-5665]
C
[91 nt withheld, positions 5667-5757]
A
[49 nt withheld, positions 5759-5807]
CCTTTGACGTTGGAGTCCACGTTCTTT
[37 nt withheld, positions 5835-5871]
ACCCTATCTCGGTCTATTCTTTTGATTTATAAGGGATTTTGCCGATTTCGGCCTATTGGTTAAAAAATGA
GCTGATTTAACAAAAATTTAACGCGAATTTTAACAAAATATTAACGCTTACAATTTCCTGATGCGGTATT
TTCTCCTTACGCATCTGTGCGGTATTTCACACCGCATACGCGGATCTGCGCAGCACCATGGCCTGAAATA
ACCTCTGAAAGAGGAACTTGGTTAGGTACCTTCTGAGGCGGAAAGAACCAGCTGTGGAATGTGTGTCAGT
TAGGGTGTGGAAAGTCCCCAGGCTCCCCAGCAGGCAGAAGTATGCAAAGCATGCATCTCAATTAGTCAGC
AACCAGGTGTGGAAAGTCCCCAGGCTCCCCAGCAGGCAGAAGTATGCAAAGCATGCATCTCAATTAGTCA
GCAACCATAGTCCCGCCCCTAACTCCGCCCATCCCGCCCCTAACTCCGCCCAGTTCCGCCCATTCTCCGC
CCCATGGCTGACTAATTTTTTTTATTTATGCAGAGGCCGAGGCCGCCTCGGCCTCTGAGCTATTCCAGAA
GTAGTGAGGAGGCTTTTTTGGAGGCCTAGGCTTTTGCAAAAAGCTTGATTCTTCTGACACAACAGTCTCG
AACTTAAGGCTAGAGCCACCATGATTGAACAAGATGGATTGCACGCAGGTTCTCCGGCCGCTTGGGTGGA
GAGGCTATTCGGCTATGACTGGGCACAACAGACAATCGGCTGCTCTGATGCCGCCGTGTTCCGGCTGTCA
GCGCAGGGGCGCCCGGTTCTTTTTGTCAAGACCGACCTGTCCGGTGCCCTGAATGAACTGCAGGACGAGG
CAGCGCGGCTATCGTGGCTGGCCACGACGGGCGTTCCTTGCGCAGCTGTGCTCGACGTTGTCACTGAAGC
GGGAAGGGACTGGCTGCTATTGGGCGAAGTGCCGGGGCAGGATCTCCTGTCATCTCACCTTGCTCCTGCC
GAGAAAGTATCCATCATGGCTGATGCAATGCGGCGGCTGCATACGCTTGATCCGGCTACCTGCCCATTCG
ACCACCAAGCGAAACATCGCATCGAGCGAGCACGTACTCGGATGGAAGCCGGTCTTGTCGATCAGGATGA
TCTGGACGAAGAGCATCAGGGGCTCGCGCCAGCCGAACTGTTCGCCAGGCTCAAGGCGCGCATGCCCGAC
GGCGAGGATCTCGTCGTGACCCATGGCGATGCCTGCTTGCCGAATATCATGGTGGAAAATGGCCGCTTTT
CTGGATTCATCGACTGTGGCCGGCTGGGTGTGGCGGACCGCTATCAGGACATAGCGTTGGCTACCCGTGA
TATTGCTGAAGAGCTTGGCGGCGAATGGGCTGACCGCTTCCTCGTGCTTTACGGTATCGCCGCTCCCGAT
TCGCAGCGCATCGCCTTCTATCGCCTTCTTGACGAGTTCTTCTGAGCGGGACTCTGGGGTTCGAAATGAC
CGACCAAGCGACGCCCAACCTGCCATCACGATGGCCGCAATAAAATATCTTTATTTTCATTACATCTGTG
TGTTGGTTTTTTGTGTGAATCGATAGCGATAAGGATCCCCTAGGCTTTTGCAAAAAGCTCCTCGAGGAAC
TGAAAAACCAGAAAGTTAATTCCCTATAGTGAGTCGTATTAAATTCGTAATCATGTCATAGCTGTTTCCT
GTGTGAAATTGTTATCCGCTCACAATTCCACACAACATACGAGCCGGAAGCATAAAGTGTAAAGCCTGGG
GTGCCTAATGAGTGAGCTAACTCACATTAATTGCGTTGCGCTCACTGCCCGCTTTCCAGTCGGGAAACCT
GTCGTGCCAGCTGCATTAATGAATCGGCCAACGCGCGGGGAGAGGCGGTTTGCGTATTGGGCGCTCTTCC
GCTTCCTCGCTCACTGACTCGCTGCGCTCGGTCGTTCGGCTGCGGCGAGCGGTATCAGCTCACTCAAAGG
CGGTAATACGGTTATCCACAGAATCAGGGGATAACGCAGGAAAGAACATGTGAGCAAAAGGCCAGCAAAA
GGCCAGGAACCGTAAAAAGGCCGCGTTGCTGGCGTTTTTCCATAGGCTCCGCCCCCCTGACGAGCATCAC
AAAAATCGACGCTCAAGTCAGAGGTGGCGAAACCCGACAGGACTATAAAGATACCAGGCGTTTCCCCCTG
GAAGCTCCCTCGTGCGCTCTCCTGTTCCGACCCTGCCGCTTACCGGATACCTGTCCGCCTTTCTCCCTTC
GGGAAGCGTGGCGCTTTCTCATAGCTCACGCTGTAGGTATCTCAGTTCGGTGTAGGTCGTTCGCTCCAAG
CTGGGCTGTGTGCACGAACCCCCCGTTCAGCCCGACCGCTGCGCCTTATCCGGTAACTATCGTCTTGAGT
CCAACCCGGTAAGACACGACTTATCGCCACTGGCAGCAGCCACTGGTAACAGGATTAGCAGAGCGAGGTA
TGTAGGCGGTGCTACAGAGTTCTTGAAGTGGTGGCCTAACTACGGCTACACTAGAAGAACAGTATTTGGT
ATCTGCGCTCTGCTGAAGCCAGTTACCTTCGGAAAAAGAGTTGGTAGCTCTTGATCCGGCAAACAAACCA
CCGCTGGTAGCGGTGGTTTTTTTGTTTGCAAGCAGCAGATTACGCGCAGAAAAAAAGGATCTCAAGAAGA
TCCTTTGATCTTTTCTACGGGGTCTGACGCTCAGTGGAACGAAAACTCACGTTAAGGGATTTTGGTCATG
AGATTATCAAAAAGGATCTTCACCTAGATCCTTTTAAATTAAAAATGAAGTTTTAAATCAATCTAAAGTA
TATATGAGTAAACTTGGTCTGACAGTTACCAATGCTTAATCAGTGAGGCACCTATCTCAGCGATCTGTCT
ATTTCGTTCATCCATAGTTGCCTGACTCCCCGTCGTGTAGATAACTACGATACGGGAGGGCTTACCATCT
GGCCCCAGTGCTGCAATGATACCGCGAGACCCACGCTCACCGGCTCCAGATTTATCAGCAATAAACCAGC
CAGCCGGAAGGGCCGAGCGCAGAAGTGGTCCTGCAACTTTATCCGCCTCCATCCAGTCTATTAATTGTTG
CCGGGAAGCTAGAGTAAGTAGTTCGCCAGTTAATAGTTTGCGCAACGTTGTTGCCATTGCTACAGGCATC
GTGGTGTCACGCTCGTCGTTTGGTATGGCTTCATTCAGCTCCGGTTCCCAACGATCAAGGCGAGTTACAT
GATCCCCCATGTTGTGCAAAAAAGCGGTTAGCTCCTTCGGTCCTCCGATCGTTGTCAGAAGTAAGTTGGC
CGCAGTGTTATCACTCATGGTTATGGCAGCACTGCATAATTCTCTTACTGTCATGCCATCCGTAAGATGC
TTTTCTGTGACTGGTGAGTACTCAACCAAGTCATTCTGAGAATAGTGTATGCGGCGACCGAGTTGCTCTT
GCCCGGCGTCAATACGGGATAATACCGCGCCACATAGCAGAACTTTAAAAGTGCTCATCATTGGAAAACG
TTCTTCGGGGCGAAAACTCTCAAGGATCTTACCGCTGTTGAGATCCAGTTCGATGTAACCCACTCGTGCA
CCCAACTGATCTTCAGCATCTTTTACTTTCACCAGCGTTTCTGGGTGAGCAAAAACAGGAAGGCAAAATG
CCGCAAAAAAGGGAATAAGGGCGACACGGAAATGTTGAATACTCATACTCTTCCTTTTTCAATATTATTG
AAGCATTTATCAGGGTTATTGTCTCATGAGCGGATACATATTTGAATGTATTTAGAAAAATAAACAAATA
GGGGTTCCGCGCACATTTCCCCGAAAAGTGCCACCTG
[124 nt withheld, positions 9689-9812]
C
[91 nt withheld, positions 9814-9904]
A
[49 nt withheld, positions 9906-9954]
CCTTTGACGTTGGAGTCCACGTTCTTT
[37 nt withheld, positions 9982-10018]
ACCCTATCTCGGTCTATTCTTTTGATTTATAAGGGATTTTGCCGATTTCGGCCTATTGGTTAAAAAATGA
GCTGATTTAACAAAAATTTAACGCGAATTTTAACAAAATATTAACGCTTACAATTTCCATTCGCCATTCA
GGCTGCGCAACTGTTGGGAAGGGCGATCGGTGCGGGCCTCTTCGCTATTACGCCAGCTGGCGAAAGGGGG
ATGTGCTGCAAGGCGATTAAGTTGGGTAACGCCAGGGTTTTCCCAGTCACGACGTTGTAAAACGACGGCC
AGTGCCAAGCTGATCTATACATTGAATCAATATTGGCAATTAGCCATATTA
